Addgene plasmid #79167: pETDuet-T7-Ct-YhjH
Purpose: Dual expression of Ct biosensor and YhjH under individual T7 promoters
Depositing lab: Ming Hammond. Depositing organization: University of California, Berkeley. Publication: Next-generation RNA-based fluorescent biosensors enable anaerobic detection of cyclic di-GMP. Wang XC, Wilson SC, Hammond MC. Nucleic Acids Res. 2016 Jul 5. pii: gkw580. 10.1093/nar/gkw580 PubMed 27382070.
Backbone
  Vector backbone: pETDuet
  Backbone manufacturer: Novagen
  Backbone size w/o insert (bp): 5420
  Total vector size (bp): 6554
  Vector type: Bacterial Expression
Growth in bacteria
  Bacterial resistance: Ampicillin, 100 μg/mL
  Growth temperature: 37°C
  Growth strain: DH5alpha
  Copy number: Low Copy
Gene/Insert 1
  Gene/Insert name: yhjH
  Species: E. coli
  Insert size (bp): 769
  GenBank ID: EC:3.1.4.52
  Promoter: T7
  Cloning method: Gibson Cloning
  Sequencing primers: 5′ gatcgagatcgatctcgatccc; 3′ ttgtacacggccgcataatc
Gene/Insert 2
  Gene/Insert name: T7-Spinach2-Ct
  Insert size (bp): 236
  Promoter: T7
  Cloning method: Gibson Cloning
  Sequencing primers: 5′ TTGTACACGGCCGCATAATC; 3′ CGCTTAATGCGCCGCTACAG
Terms and licenses: Academic/Nonprofit Terms; Industry Terms: Not Available to Industry
How to cite: pETDuet-T7-Ct-YhjH was a gift from Ming Hammond (Addgene plasmid # 79167 ; http://n2t.net/addgene:79167 ; RRID:Addgene_79167)
