[The description below was written by a language model from this plasmid's Addgene catalogue record and pLannotate feature annotations shown in this document.]
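Description:
pETDuet-T7-Ct-YhjH is a bacterial expression plasmid built on the Novagen pETDuet backbone, designed to co-express an RNA-based fluorescent biosensor and a c-di-GMP-degrading enzyme in E. coli from two separate T7 promoters. It replicates through a ColE1/pBR322-type origin accompanied by the bom region and the rop gene, consistent with the low copy number given in the catalogue, and is selected with ampicillin through the β-lactamase gene. An f1 origin is also present, and the backbone carries lacI with its own promoter to supply lac repressor. Short TcR fragments are annotated as backbone remnants. The catalogue lists a total size of 6,554 bp, whereas the deposited full sequence used for annotation is 6,278 nt; the record does not explain the difference.

The first cassette places a T7 promoter, lac operator and the T7 gene 10 ribosome binding site upstream of E. coli yhjH (also called pdeH), a cyclic di-GMP phosphodiesterase that lowers cellular c-di-GMP levels, so its expression should be IPTG-inducible in hosts supplying T7 RNA polymerase. The second cassette has a T7 promoter, with no lac operator annotated, driving the "Ct" biosensor, listed as T7-Spinach2-Ct. The annotation identifies a c-di-GMP-I riboswitch element within this transcript, followed by a T7 terminator. Residual S-Tag and other tag fragments and a second T7 terminator from the original Duet cloning region lie downstream. In this type of sensor, ligand binding to the riboswitch domain is coupled to the Spinach2 aptamer's ability to activate a fluorogenic dye. Pairing the sensor with YhjH provides a low c-di-GMP condition, which would serve as a control for sensor specificity in live-cell fluorescence measurements, although the record itself states only the dual-expression purpose.
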