Features (pLannotate 1.2.2; 22 found; start..end, strand, type, name):
    662..739     -  promoter       lacI promoter: lacI
    747..1026    -  CDS            TcR (fragment): tetracycline efflux protein; tet; confers resistance to tetracycline
   1052..1070    +  promoter       T7 promoter: promoter for bacteriophage T7 RNA polymerase
   1071..1095    +  protein_bind   lac operator: The lac repressor binds to the lac operator to inhibit transcription in E. coli. This inhibition can be relieved by adding lactose or isopropyl-β-D-thiogalactopyranoside (IPTG). lac repressor encoded by lacI
   1110..1132    +  RBS            RBS: efficient ribosome binding site from bacteriophage T7 gene 10 (Olins and Rangwala, 1989)
   1140..1904    +  CDS            pdeH: PDEH_ECOLI - Also known as yhjH. Experimental evidence at protein level: Swiss-Prot protein existence level 1. Involved in the control of the switch from cell motility to adhesion via regulation of cellular levels of cyclic-di-GMP (c-di-GMP) (PubMed:18765794). Part of a signaling cascade that regulates curli biosynthesis. The cascade is composed of two c-di-GMP control modules, in which c-di-GMP controlled by the DgcE/PdeH pair (module I) regulates the activity of the DgcM/PdeR pair (module II), which in turn regulates activity of the transcription factor MlrA and expression of the master biof
   1972..1990    +  promoter       T7 promoter: promoter for bacteriophage T7 RNA polymerase
   2058..2155    +  ncRNA          c-di-GMP-I: Accession: RF01051 - Cyclic di-GMP-I riboswitch
   2234..2280    +  terminator     T7 terminator: transcription terminator for bacteriophage T7 RNA polymerase
   2292..2333    +  CDS            S-Tag (fragment): affinity and epitope tag derived from pancreatic ribonuclease A
   2363..2380    +  CDS            SET1 (fragment): solubility-enhancement tag derived from T7 phage gene 10B
   2388..2435    +  terminator     T7 terminator: transcription terminator for bacteriophage T7 RNA polymerase
   2472..2927    +  rep_origin     f1 ori (sequence partly withheld): f1 bacteriophage origin of replication; arrow indicates direction of (+) strand synthesis
   3042..3902    -  CDS            AmpR: β-lactamase; bla; confers resistance to ampicillin, carbenicillin, and related antibiotics
   3903..3995    -  promoter       AmpR promoter: bla
   4076..4664    +  rep_origin     ori: high-copy-number ColE1/pMB1/pBR322/pUC origin of replication
   4850..4992    -  misc_feature   bom: basis of mobility region from pBR322
   5094..5285    -  CDS            rop: Rop protein, which maintains plasmids at low copy number; rop
   5302..5682    +  CDS            YPB1_ECOLX: Protein predicted: Swiss-Prot protein existence level 4. From Escherichia coli.
   5744..5808    -  CDS            TcR (fragment): tetracycline efflux protein; tet; confers resistance to tetracycline
   5823..5844    -  protein_bind   CAP binding site: CAP binding activates transcription in the presence of cAMP. E. coli catabolite activator protein
   5857..661     -  CDS            lacI (across the origin): lac repressor; lacI; The lac repressor binds to the lac operator to inhibit transcription in E. coli. This inhibition can be relieved by adding lactose or isopropyl-β-D-thiogalactopyranoside (IPTG).
>Addgene plasmid #79167 | pETDuet-T7-Ct-YhjH | depositor full sequence | sequence record 153952 | pETDuet-T7-Ct-YhjH sequence 6278 bps
TCCAGTCGCCTTCCCGTTCCGCTATCGGCTGAATTTGATTGCGAGTGAGATATTTATGCCAGCCAGCCAG
ACGCAGACGCGCCGAGACAGAACTTAATGGGCCCGCTAACAGCGCGATTTGCTGGTGACCCAATGCGACC
AGATGCTCCACGCCCAGTCGCGTACCGTCTTCATGGGAGAAAATAATACTGTTGATGGGTGTCTGGTCAG
AGACATCAAGAAATAACGCCGGAACATTAGTGCAGGCAGCTTCCACAGCAATGGCATCCTGGTCATCCAG
CGGATAGTTAATGATCAGCCCACTGACGCGTTGCGCGAGAAGATTGTGCACCGCCGCTTTACAGGCTTCG
ACGCCGCTTCGTTCTACCATCGACACCACCACGCTGGCACCCAGTTGATCGGCGCGAGATTTAATCGCCG
CGACAATTTGCGACGGCGCGTGCAGGGCCAGACTGGAGGTGGCAACGCCAATCAGCAACGACTGTTTGCC
CGCCAGTTGTTGTGCCACGCGGTTGGGAATGTAATTCAGCTCCGCCATCGCCGCTTCCACTTTTTCCCGC
GTTTTCGCAGAAACGTGGCTGGCCTGGTTCACCACGCGGGAAACGGTCTGATAAGAGACACCGGCATACT
CTGCGACATCGTATAACGTTACTGGTTTCACATTCACCACCCTGAATTGACTCTCTTCCGGGCGCTATCA
TGCCATACCGCGAAAGGTTTTGCGCCATTCGATGGTGTCCGGGATCTCGACGCTCTCCCTTATGCGACTC
CTGCATTAGGAAGCAGCCCAGTAGTAGGTTGAGGCCGTTGAGCACCGCCGCCGCAAGGAATGGTGCATGC
AAGGAGATGGCGCCCAACAGTCCCCCGGCCACGGGGCCTGCCACCATACCCACGCCGAAACAAGCGCTCA
TGAGCCCGAAGTGGCGAGCCCGATCTTCCCCATCGGTGATGTCGGCGATATAGGCGCCAGCAACCGCACC
TGTGGCGCCGGTGATGCCGGCCACGATGCGTCCGGCGTAGAGGATCGAGATCGATCTCGATCCCGCGAAA
TTAATACGACTCACTATAGGGGAATTGTGAGCGGATAACAATTCCCCTCTAGAAATAATTTTGTTTAACT
TTAAGAAGGAGATATACCTATGATAAGGCAGGTTATCCAGCGAATAAGCAACCCTGAAGCAAGCATCGAG
AGCTTGCAGGAACGGCGTTTTTGGTTGCAGTGTGAGCGTGCTTACACCTGGCAGCCGATCTATCAAACAT
GCGGGCGGTTAATGGCCGTGGAGCTATTAACGGTGGTCACGCATCCCTTGAACCCTTCGCAACGCCTGCC
GCCGGATCGCTATTTTACTGAAATCACCGTCAGCCATCGGATGGAGGTTGTGAAAGAGCAGATTGATTTG
CTGGCGCAAAAAGCCGACTTCTTTATAGAGCACGGCCTGCTGGCATCGGTCAATATTGATGGCCCTACGC
TCATCGCCCTGCGTCAGCAACCAAAAATCCTGCGCCAGATTGAGCGTCTTCCCTGGCTGCGTTTCGAACT
GGTGGAGCATATCCGTCTGCCGAAAGATTCAACCTTTGCCTCGATGTGTGAATTTGGCCCGCTGTGGCTG
GATGATTTTGGTACCGGGATGGCAAATTTCTCTGCGCTAAGTGAAGTGCGTTATGACTACATCAAAATCG
CGCGAGAACTGTTTGTGATGCTGCGTCAGTCGCCGGAAGGACGCACACTCTTTTCTCAGCTTTTACATCT
AATGAATCGCTATTGTCGCGGGGTGATTGTCGAGGGCGTAGAAACGCCGGAAGAGTGGCGTGATGTTCAG
AACTCGCCCGCATTCGCCGCACAAGGCTGGTTTCTTTCACGCCCGGCACCGATAGAAACGCTGAATACGG
CGGTTCTGGCGCTATAATGCTTAAGTCGAACAGAAAGTCGTATTGTACACGGCCGCATAATCGAAATCGA
TCCCGCGAAATTAATACGACTCACTATAGGGGCCCGGATAGCTCAGTCGGTAGAGCAGCGGCCGGATGTA
ACTGAATGAAATGGTGAAGGACGGGTCCAATGAAACAGGGCAAAATCACCGAAAGGTGATGACGCAAAGC
CATGGGTCTACTGTTTTAAAACAATGTTTTAAAGCTATGATCGCCAGGCTGCCATTTGTTGAGTAGAGTG
TGAGCTCCGTAACTAGTTACATCCGGCCGCGGGTCCAGGGTTCAAGTCCCTGTTCGGGCGCCATAGCATA
ACCCCTTGGGGCCTCTAAACGGGTCTTGAGGGGTTTTTTGTCGAGTCTGGTAAAGAAACCGCTGCTGCGA
AATTTGAACGCCAGCACATGGACTCGTCTACTAGCGCAGCTTAATTAACCTAGGCTGCTGCCACCGCTGA
GCAATAACTAGCATAACCCCTTGGGGCCTCTAAACGGGTCTTGAGGGGTTTTTTGCTGAAAGGAGGAACT
ATATCCGGATTGGCGAATGGG
[124 nt withheld, positions 2472-2595]
C
[91 nt withheld, positions 2597-2687]
A
[49 nt withheld, positions 2689-2737]
CCTTTGACGTTGGAGTCCACGTTCTTT
[37 nt withheld, positions 2765-2801]
ACCCTATCTCGGTCTATTCTTTTGATTTATAAGGGATTTTGCCGATTTCGGCCTATTGGTTAAAAAATGA
GCTGATTTAACAAAAATTTAACGCGAATTTTAACAAAATATTAACGTTTACAATTTCTGGCGGCACGATG
GCATGAGATTATCAAAAAGGATCTTCACCTAGATCCTTTTAAATTAAAAATGAAGTTTTAAATCAATCTA
AAGTATATATGAGTAAACTTGGTCTGACAGTTACCAATGCTTAATCAGTGAGGCACCTATCTCAGCGATC
TGTCTATTTCGTTCATCCATAGTTGCCTGACTCCCCGTCGTGTAGATAACTACGATACGGGAGGGCTTAC
CATCTGGCCCCAGTGCTGCAATGATACCGCGAGACCCACGCTCACCGGCTCCAGATTTATCAGCAATAAA
CCAGCCAGCCGGAAGGGCCGAGCGCAGAAGTGGTCCTGCAACTTTATCCGCCTCCATCCAGTCTATTAAT
TGTTGCCGGGAAGCTAGAGTAAGTAGTTCGCCAGTTAATAGTTTGCGCAACGTTGTTGCCATTGCTACAG
GCATCGTGGTGTCACGCTCGTCGTTTGGTATGGCTTCATTCAGCTCCGGTTCCCAACGATCAAGGCGAGT
TACATGATCCCCCATGTTGTGCAAAAAAGCGGTTAGCTCCTTCGGTCCTCCGATCGTTGTCAGAAGTAAG
TTGGCCGCAGTGTTATCACTCATGGTTATGGCAGCACTGCATAATTCTCTTACTGTCATGCCATCCGTAA
GATGCTTTTCTGTGACTGGTGAGTACTCAACCAAGTCATTCTGAGAATAGTGTATGCGGCGACCGAGTTG
CTCTTGCCCGGCGTCAATACGGGATAATACCGCGCCACATAGCAGAACTTTAAAAGTGCTCATCATTGGA
AAACGTTCTTCGGGGCGAAAACTCTCAAGGATCTTACCGCTGTTGAGATCCAGTTCGATGTAACCCACTC
GTGCACCCAACTGATCTTCAGCATCTTTTACTTTCACCAGCGTTTCTGGGTGAGCAAAAACAGGAAGGCA
AAATGCCGCAAAAAAGGGAATAAGGGCGACACGGAAATGTTGAATACTCATACTCTTCCTTTTTCAATCA
TGATTGAAGCATTTATCAGGGTTATTGTCTCATGAGCGGATACATATTTGAATGTATTTAGAAAAATAAA
CAAATAGGTCATGACCAAAATCCCTTAACGTGAGTTTTCGTTCCACTGAGCGTCAGACCCCGTAGAAAAG
ATCAAAGGATCTTCTTGAGATCCTTTTTTTCTGCGCGTAATCTGCTGCTTGCAAACAAAAAAACCACCGC
TACCAGCGGTGGTTTGTTTGCCGGATCAAGAGCTACCAACTCTTTTTCCGAAGGTAACTGGCTTCAGCAG
AGCGCAGATACCAAATACTGTCCTTCTAGTGTAGCCGTAGTTAGGCCACCACTTCAAGAACTCTGTAGCA
CCGCCTACATACCTCGCTCTGCTAATCCTGTTACCAGTGGCTGCTGCCAGTGGCGATAAGTCGTGTCTTA
CCGGGTTGGACTCAAGACGATAGTTACCGGATAAGGCGCAGCGGTCGGGCTGAACGGGGGGTTCGTGCAC
ACAGCCCAGCTTGGAGCGAACGACCTACACCGAACTGAGATACCTACAGCGTGAGCTATGAGAAAGCGCC
ACGCTTCCCGAAGGGAGAAAGGCGGACAGGTATCCGGTAAGCGGCAGGGTCGGAACAGGAGAGCGCACGA
GGGAGCTTCCAGGGGGAAACGCCTGGTATCTTTATAGTCCTGTCGGGTTTCGCCACCTCTGACTTGAGCG
TCGATTTTTGTGATGCTCGTCAGGGGGGCGGAGCCTATGGAAAAACGCCAGCAACGCGGCCTTTTTACGG
TTCCTGGCCTTTTGCTGGCCTTTTGCTCACATGTTCTTTCCTGCGTTATCCCCTGATTCTGTGGATAACC
GTATTACCGCCTTTGAGTGAGCTGATACCGCTCGCCGCAGCCGAACGACCGAGCGCAGCGAGTCAGTGAG
CGAGGAAGCGGAAGAGCGCCTGATGCGGTATTTTCTCCTTACGCATCTGTGCGGTATTTCACACCGCATA
TATGGTGCACTCTCAGTACAATCTGCTCTGATGCCGCATAGTTAAGCCAGTATACACTCCGCTATCGCTA
CGTGACTGGGTCATGGCTGCGCCCCGACACCCGCCAACACCCGCTGACGCGCCCTGACGGGCTTGTCTGC
TCCCGGCATCCGCTTACAGACAAGCTGTGACCGTCTCCGGGAGCTGCATGTGTCAGAGGTTTTCACCGTC
ATCACCGAAACGCGCGAGGCAGCTGCGGTAAAGCTCATCAGCGTGGTCGTGAAGCGATTCACAGATGTCT
GCCTGTTCATCCGCGTCCAGCTCGTTGAGTTTCTCCAGAAGCGTTAATGTCTGGCTTCTGATAAAGCGGG
CCATGTTAAGGGCGGTTTTTTCCTGTTTGGTCACTGATGCCTCCGTGTAAGGGGGATTTCTGTTCATGGG
GGTAATGATACCGATGAAACGAGAGAGGATGCTCACGATACGGGTTACTGATGATGAACATGCCCGGTTA
CTGGAACGTTGTGAGGGTAAACAACTGGCGGTATGGATGCGGCGGGACCAGAGAAAAATCACTCAGGGTC
AATGCCAGCGCTTCGTTAATACAGATGTAGGTGTTCCACAGGGTAGCCAGCAGCATCCTGCGATGCAGAT
CCGGAACATAATGGTGCAGGGCGCTGACTTCCGCGTTTCCAGACTTTACGAAACACGGAAACCGAAGACC
ATTCATGTTGTTGCTCAGGTCGCAGACGTTTTGCAGCAGCAGTCGCTTCACGTTCGCTCGCGTATCGGTG
ATTCATTCTGCTAACCAGTAAGGCAACCCCGCCAGCCTAGCCGGGTCCTCAACGACAGGAGCACGATCAT
GCTAGTCATGCCCCGCGCCCACCGGAAGGAGCTGACTGGGTTGAAGGCTCTCAAGGGCATCGGTCGAGAT
CCCGGTGCCTAATGAGTGAGCTAACTTACATTAATTGCGTTGCGCTCACTGCCCGCTTTCCAGTCGGGAA
ACCTGTCGTGCCAGCTGCATTAATGAATCGGCCAACGCGCGGGGAGAGGCGGTTTGCGTATTGGGCGCCA
GGGTGGTTTTTCTTTTCACCAGTGAGACGGGCAACAGCTGATTGCCCTTCACCGCCTGGCCCTGAGAGAG
TTGCAGCAAGCGGTCCACGCTGGTTTGCCCCAGCAGGCGAAAATCCTGTTTGATGGTGGTTAACGGCGGG
ATATAACATGAGCTGTCTTCGGTATCGTCGTATCCCACTACCGAGATGTCCGCACCAACGCGCAGCCCGG
ACTCGGTAATGGCGCGCATTGCGCCCAGCGCCATCTGATCGTTGGCAACCAGCATCGCAGTGGGAACGAT
GCCCTCATTCAGCATTTGCATGGTTTGTTGAAAACCGGACATGGCAC
