>Addgene plasmid #79167 | pETDuet-T7-Ct-YhjH | addgene partial sequence | sequence record 153514 | LacI-R 5'-GGCATACTCTGCGACATCGT-3'
CCCTGAATTGACTCTCTTCCGGGCGCTATCATGCCATACCGCGAAAGGTTTTGCGCCATTCGATGGTGTC
CGGGATCTCGACGCTCTCCCTTATGCGACTCCTGCATTAGGAAGCAGCCCAGTAGTAGGTTGAGGCCGTT
GAGCACCGCCGCCGCAAGGAATGGTGCATGCAAGGAGATGGCGCCCAACAGTCCCCCGGCCACGGGGCCT
GCCACCATACCCACGCCGAAACAAGCGCTCATGAGCCCGAAGTGGCGAGCCCGATCTTCCCCATCGGTGA
TGTCGGCGATATAGGCGCCAGCAACCGCACCTGTGGCGCCGGTGATGCCGGCCACGATGCGTCCGGCGTA
GAGGATCGAGATCGATCTCGATCCCGCGAAATTAATACGACTCACTATAGGGGAATTGTGAGCGGATAAC
AATTCCCCTCTAGAAATAATTTTGTTTAACTTTAAGAAGGAGATATACCTATGATAAGGCAGGTTATCCA
GCGAATAAGCAACCCTGAAGCAAGCATCGAGAGCTTGCAGGAACGGCGTTTTTGGTTGCAGTGTGAGCGT
GCTTACACCTGGCAGCCGATCTATCAAACATGCGGGCGGTTAATGGCCGTGGAGCTATTAACGGTGGTCA
CGCATCCCTTGAACCCTTCGCAACGCCTGCCGCCGGATCGCTATTTTACTGAAATCACCGTCAGCCATCG
GATGGAGGTTGTGAAAGAGCAGATTGATTTGCTGGCGCAAAAAGCCGACTTCTTTATAGAGCACGGCCTG
CTGGCATCGGTCAATATTGATGGCCCTACGCTCATCGCCCTGCGTCAGCAACCAAAAATCCTGCGCCAGA
TTGAGCGTCTTCCCTGGCTGCGTTTCGAACTGGTGGAGCATATCCGTCTGCCGAAAGATTCAACCTTTGC
CTCGATGTGTGAATTTGGCCCGCTGTGGCTGGATGATTTTGGTACCGGGATGGCAAATTTCTCTGCGCTA
AGTGAAGTGCGTTATGACTACATCAAAATCGCGCGAGAACTGT
