>Addgene plasmid #79167 | pETDuet-T7-Ct-YhjH | addgene partial sequence | sequence record 153516 | T7term 5'-GCTAGTTATTGCTCAGCGG-3'
AGCTGCGCTAGTAGACGAGTCCATGTGCTGGCGTTCAAATTTCGCAGCAGCGGTTTCTTTACCAGACTCG
ACAAAAAACCCCTCAAGACCCGTTTAGAGGCCCCAAGGGGTTATGCTATGGCGCCCGAACAGGGACTTGA
ACCCTGGACCCGCGGCCGGATGTAACTAGTTACGGAGCTCACACTCTACTCAACAAATGGCAGCCTGGCG
ATCATAGCTTTAAAACATTGTTTTAAAACAGTAGACCCATGGCTTTGCGTCATCACCTTTCGGTGATTTT
GCCCTGTTTCATTGGACCCGTCCTTCACCATTTCATTCAGTTACATCCGGCCGCTGCTCTACCGACTGAG
CTATCCGGGCCCCTATAGTGAGTCGTATTAATTTCGCGGGATCGATTTCGATTATGCGGCCGTGTACAAT
ACGACTTTCTGTTCGACTTAAGCATTATAGCGCCAGAACCGCCGTATTCAGCGTTTCTATCGGTGCCGGG
CGTGAAAGAAACCAGCCTTGTGCGGCGAATGCGGGCGAGTTCTGAACATCACGCCACTCTTCCGGCGTTT
CTACGCCCTCGACAATCACCCCGCGACAATAGCGATTCATTAGATGTAAAAGCTGAGAAAAGAGTGTGCG
TCCTTCCGGCGACTGACGCAGCATCACAAACAGTTCTCGCGCGATTTTGATGTAGTCATAACGCACTTCA
CTTAGCGCAGAGAAATTTGCCATCCCGGTACCAAAATCATCCAGCCACAGCGGGCCAAATTCACACATCG
AGGCAAAGGTTGAATCTTTCGGCAGACGGATATGCTCCACCAGTTCGAAACGCAGCCAGGGAAGACGCTC
AATCTGGCGCAGGATTTTTGGTTGCTGACGCAGGGCGATGAGCGTAGGGCCATCAATATTGACCGATGCC
AGCAGGCCGTGCTCTATAAAGAAGTCGGCTTTTTGCGCCAGCAAATCAATCTGCTCTTTCACAACCTCCA
TCCGATGGCTGACGGTGATTTCAGTAAAATAGCGATCCGGCGGCAGG
